Addgene plasmid #111772: pGEMT-3P2A
Purpose: (Empty Backbone) Quadcistronic construct: Co-express four genes by 3 P2A peptides
Depositing lab: Li Qian. Depositing organization: University of North Carolina at Chapel Hill. Publication: Systematic comparison of 2A peptides for cloning multi-genes in a polycistronic vector. Liu Z, Chen O, Wall JBJ, Zheng M, Zhou Y, Wang L, Ruth Vaseghi H, Qian L, Liu J. Sci Rep. 2017 May 19;7(1):2193. doi: 10.1038/s41598-017-02460-2. PubMed 28526819.
Backbone
  Vector backbone: pGEMT-easy
  Backbone size (bp): 3200
  Modifications to backbone: Replaced the original MCS with 3P2A using AatII and BstXI
  Vector type: cloning intermediate
  Promoter: T7
Growth in bacteria
  Bacterial resistance: Ampicillin, 100 μg/mL
  Growth temperature: 37°C
  Growth strain: DH5alpha
  Copy number: High Copy
Gene/Insert
  Cloning method: Restriction Enzyme
  Sequencing primers: 5′ M13 F/T7; 3′ M13 R/SP6
Terms and licenses: Academic/Nonprofit Terms; Industry Terms: Not Available to Industry
Depositor comments: Please note that there are some discrepancies between Addgene's quality control sequences and the depositor's sequence. The depositor noted that these discrepancies do NOT affect plasmid function.
How to cite: pGEMT-3P2A was a gift from Li Qian (Addgene plasmid # 111772 ; http://n2t.net/addgene:111772 ; RRID:Addgene_111772)
