[The description below was written by a language model from this plasmid's Addgene catalogue record and pLannotate feature annotations shown in this document.]
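Description:
pGEMT-3P2A is an empty cloning intermediate built on the pGEM-T Easy backbone, in which the original multiple cloning site was replaced, using AatII and BstXI, with a cassette carrying three P2A peptide coding sequences. It is maintained in E. coli as a high-copy plasmid through a ColE1/pUC-type origin and selected with ampicillin via the β-lactamase gene and its native promoter. An f1 phage origin is also present, which permits single-stranded DNA production, along with remnants of the parental vector: a lacZα fragment, the lac promoter, operator and CAP binding site, a short lacI fragment and a partial bom region.

The 3P2A cassette sits in the interval between the opposing T7 and SP6 phage promoters, which flank the cloning region and, together with M13 priming sites, serve for sequencing or in vitro transcription. P2A is a self-cleaving peptide from porcine teschovirus that causes ribosomal skipping during translation. Four open reading frames inserted in frame around the three P2A sequences by restriction cloning are therefore transcribed as one message but yield four separate proteins. The plasmid has no mammalian promoter, consistent with its role as an assembly scaffold from which a finished quadcistronic cassette would be moved into an expression vector. The record does not name a destination vector.

Neither feature table annotates the P2A elements themselves, so their exact arrangement and the intervening restriction sites are not documented here. Two sequence records are given, the repository's sequencing result (3,232 nt) and the depositor's sequence (3,204 nt). They share the same backbone features but differ slightly in length, and the depositor states that the discrepancies do not affect function.
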