Features (pLannotate 1.2.2; 12 found; start..end, strand, type, name):
    329..347     -  promoter       SP6 promoter: promoter for bacteriophage SP6 RNA polymerase
    389..405     -  protein_bind   lac operator: The lac repressor binds to the lac operator to inhibit transcription in E. coli. This inhibition can be relieved by adding lactose or isopropyl-β-D-thiogalactopyranoside (IPTG). lac repressor encoded by lacI
    413..443     -  promoter       lac promoter: promoter for the E. coli lac operon
    458..479     -  protein_bind   CAP binding site: CAP binding activates transcription in the presence of cAMP. E. coli catabolite activator protein
    492..584     -  CDS            lacI (fragment): lac repressor; lacI; The lac repressor binds to the lac operator to inhibit transcription in E. coli. This inhibition can be relieved by adding lactose or isopropyl-β-D-thiogalactopyranoside (IPTG).
    767..1355    -  rep_origin     ori: high-copy-number ColE1/pMB1/pBR322/pUC origin of replication
   1526..2386    -  CDS            AmpR: β-lactamase; bla; confers resistance to ampicillin, carbenicillin, and related antibiotics
   2387..2491    -  promoter       AmpR promoter: bla
   2518..2568    +  misc_feature   bom (fragment): basis of mobility region from pBR322
   2596..3024    -  rep_origin     f1 ori (sequence partly withheld): f1 bacteriophage origin of replication; arrow indicates direction of (+) strand synthesis
   3028..3185    -  CDS            lacZα (fragment): LacZα fragment of β-galactosidase; lacZ fragment
   3188..2       +  promoter       T7 promoter (across the origin): promoter for bacteriophage T7 RNA polymerase
>Addgene plasmid #111772 | pGEMT-3P2A | depositor full sequence | sequence record 209945 | pGEMT-3P2A sequence 3204 bps
GGGCGAATTGGGCCCGACGTCGGATCCGCTGGAGCTAGCGGCAGCGGCGCCACAAACTTCTCTCTGCTAA
AGCAAGCAGGTGATGTTGAAGAAAACCCCGGGCCTACTAGTGCTGGAAAGCTTGGCAGCGGCGCCACAAA
CTTCTCTCTGCTAAAGCAAGCAGGTGATGTTGAAGAAAACCCCGGGCCTCTCGAGGGAGCATCCGGAGGC
AGCGGCGCCACAAACTTCTCTCTGCTAAAGCAAGCAGGTGATGTTGAAGAAAACCCCGGGCCTTCTAGAG
GAGCAGTCGACGCGGCCGCCCAACGCGTTGGATGCATAGCTTGAGTATTCTATAGTGTCACCTAAATAGC
TTGGCGTAATCATGGTCATAGCTGTTTCCTGTGTGAAATTGTTATCCGCTCACAATTCCACACAACATAC
GAGCCGGAAGCATAAAGTGTAAAGCCTGGGGTGCCTAATGAGTGAGCTAACTCACATTAATTGCGTTGCG
CTCACTGCCCGCTTTCCAGTCGGGAAACCTGTCGTGCCAGCTGCATTAATGAATCGGCCAACGCGCGGGG
AGAGGCGGTTTGCGTATTGGGCGCTCTTCCGCTTCCTCGCTCACTGACTCGCTGCGCTCGGTCGTTCGGC
TGCGGCGAGCGGTATCAGCTCACTCAAAGGCGGTAATACGGTTATCCACAGAATCAGGGGATAACGCAGG
AAAGAACATGTGAGCAAAAGGCCAGCAAAAGGCCAGGAACCGTAAAAAGGCCGCGTTGCTGGCGTTTTTC
CATAGGCTCCGCCCCCCTGACGAGCATCACAAAAATCGACGCTCAAGTCAGAGGTGGCGAAACCCGACAG
GACTATAAAGATACCAGGCGTTTCCCCCTGGAAGCTCCCTCGTGCGCTCTCCTGTTCCGACCCTGCCGCT
TACCGGATACCTGTCCGCCTTTCTCCCTTCGGGAAGCGTGGCGCTTTCTCATAGCTCACGCTGTAGGTAT
CTCAGTTCGGTGTAGGTCGTTCGCTCCAAGCTGGGCTGTGTGCACGAACCCCCCGTTCAGCCCGACCGCT
GCGCCTTATCCGGTAACTATCGTCTTGAGTCCAACCCGGTAAGACACGACTTATCGCCACTGGCAGCAGC
CACTGGTAACAGGATTAGCAGAGCGAGGTATGTAGGCGGTGCTACAGAGTTCTTGAAGTGGTGGCCTAAC
TACGGCTACACTAGAAGAACAGTATTTGGTATCTGCGCTCTGCTGAAGCCAGTTACCTTCGGAAAAAGAG
TTGGTAGCTCTTGATCCGGCAAACAAACCACCGCTGGTAGCGGTGGTTTTTTTGTTTGCAAGCAGCAGAT
TACGCGCAGAAAAAAAGGATCTCAAGAAGATCCTTTGATCTTTTCTACGGGGTCTGACGCTCAGTGGAAC
GAAAACTCACGTTAAGGGATTTTGGTCATGAGATTATCAAAAAGGATCTTCACCTAGATCCTTTTAAATT
AAAAATGAAGTTTTAAATCAATCTAAAGTATATATGAGTAAACTTGGTCTGACAGTTACCAATGCTTAAT
CAGTGAGGCACCTATCTCAGCGATCTGTCTATTTCGTTCATCCATAGTTGCCTGACTCCCCGTCGTGTAG
ATAACTACGATACGGGAGGGCTTACCATCTGGCCCCAGTGCTGCAATGATACCGCGAGACCCACGCTCAC
CGGCTCCAGATTTATCAGCAATAAACCAGCCAGCCGGAAGGGCCGAGCGCAGAAGTGGTCCTGCAACTTT
ATCCGCCTCCATCCAGTCTATTAATTGTTGCCGGGAAGCTAGAGTAAGTAGTTCGCCAGTTAATAGTTTG
CGCAACGTTGTTGCCATTGCTACAGGCATCGTGGTGTCACGCTCGTCGTTTGGTATGGCTTCATTCAGCT
CCGGTTCCCAACGATCAAGGCGAGTTACATGATCCCCCATGTTGTGCAAAAAAGCGGTTAGCTCCTTCGG
TCCTCCGATCGTTGTCAGAAGTAAGTTGGCCGCAGTGTTATCACTCATGGTTATGGCAGCACTGCATAAT
TCTCTTACTGTCATGCCATCCGTAAGATGCTTTTCTGTGACTGGTGAGTACTCAACCAAGTCATTCTGAG
AATAGTGTATGCGGCGACCGAGTTGCTCTTGCCCGGCGTCAATACGGGATAATACCGCGCCACATAGCAG
AACTTTAAAAGTGCTCATCATTGGAAAACGTTCTTCGGGGCGAAAACTCTCAAGGATCTTACCGCTGTTG
AGATCCAGTTCGATGTAACCCACTCGTGCACCCAACTGATCTTCAGCATCTTTTACTTTCACCAGCGTTT
CTGGGTGAGCAAAAACAGGAAGGCAAAATGCCGCAAAAAAGGGAATAAGGGCGACACGGAAATGTTGAAT
ACTCATACTCTTCCTTTTTCAATATTATTGAAGCATTTATCAGGGTTATTGTCTCATGAGCGGATACATA
TTTGAATGTATTTAGAAAAATAAACAAATAGGGGTTCCGCGCACATTTCCCCGAAAAGTGCCACCTGATG
CGGTGTGAAATACCGCACAGATGCGTAAGGAGAAAATACCGCATCAGGAAATTGTAAGCGTTAATATTTT
GTTAAAATTCGCGTTAAATTTTTGTTAAATCAGCTCATTTTTTAACCAATAGGCCGAAATCGGCAAAATC
CCTTATAAATCAAAAGAATAGACCGAGATAGGGT
[37 nt withheld, positions 2695-2731]
AAAGAACGTGGACTCCAACGTCAAAGG
[49 nt withheld, positions 2759-2807]
T
[91 nt withheld, positions 2809-2899]
G
[124 nt withheld, positions 2901-3024]
CCATTCGCCATTCAGGCTGCGCAACTGTTGGGAAGGGCGATCGGTGCGGGCCTCTTCGCTATTACGCCAG
CTGGCGAAAGGGGGATGTGCTGCAAGGCGATTAAGTTGGGTAACGCCAGGGTTTTCCCAGTCACGACGTT
GTAAAACGACGGCCAGTGAATTGTAATACGACTCACTATA
