Features (pLannotate 1.2.2; 12 found; start..end, strand, type, name):
     24..42      +  promoter       T7 promoter: promoter for bacteriophage T7 RNA polymerase
    397..415     -  promoter       SP6 promoter: promoter for bacteriophage SP6 RNA polymerase
    457..473     -  protein_bind   lac operator: The lac repressor binds to the lac operator to inhibit transcription in E. coli. This inhibition can be relieved by adding lactose or isopropyl-β-D-thiogalactopyranoside (IPTG). lac repressor encoded by lacI
    481..511     -  promoter       lac promoter: promoter for the E. coli lac operon
    526..547     -  protein_bind   CAP binding site: CAP binding activates transcription in the presence of cAMP. E. coli catabolite activator protein
    560..652     -  CDS            lacI (fragment): lac repressor; lacI; The lac repressor binds to the lac operator to inhibit transcription in E. coli. This inhibition can be relieved by adding lactose or isopropyl-β-D-thiogalactopyranoside (IPTG).
    835..1423    -  rep_origin     ori: high-copy-number ColE1/pMB1/pBR322/pUC origin of replication
   1594..2454    -  CDS            AmpR: β-lactamase; bla; confers resistance to ampicillin, carbenicillin, and related antibiotics
   2455..2559    -  promoter       AmpR promoter: bla
   2586..2636    +  misc_feature   bom (fragment): basis of mobility region from pBR322
   2664..3092    -  rep_origin     f1 ori (sequence partly withheld): f1 bacteriophage origin of replication; arrow indicates direction of (+) strand synthesis
   3096..21      -  CDS            lacZα (fragment) (across the origin): LacZα fragment of β-galactosidase; lacZ fragment
>Addgene plasmid #111772 | pGEMT-3P2A | addgene full sequence | sequence record 214543 | Addgene NGS Result
GTAAAACGACGGCCAGTGAATTGTAATACGACTCACTATAGGGCGAATTGGGCCCGACGTGATCCATCGA
TGTTAACACCGGTGACGTCGGATCCGCTGGAGCTAGCGGCAGCGGCGCCACAAACTTCTCTCTGCTAAAG
CAAGCAGGTGATGTTGAAGAAAACCCCGGGCCTACTAGTGCTGGAAAGCTTGGCAGCGGCGCCACAAACT
TCTCTCTGCTAAAGCAAGCAGGTGATGTTGAAGAAAACCCCGGGCCTCTCGAGGGAGCATCCGGAGGCAG
CGGCGCCACAAACTTCTCTCTGCTAAAGCAAGCAGGTGATGTTGAAGAAAACCCCGGGCCTTCTAGAGGA
GCAGTCGACGCGGCCGCCCAACGCGTTGGATGCATAGCTTGAGTATTCTATAGTGTCACCTAAATAGCTT
GGCGTAATCATGGTCATAGCTGTTTCCTGTGTGAAATTGTTATCCGCTCACAATTCCACACAACATACGA
GCCGGAAGCATAAAGTGTAAAGCCTGGGGTGCCTAATGAGTGAGCTAACTCACATTAATTGCGTTGCGCT
CACTGCCCGCTTTCCAGTCGGGAAACCTGTCGTGCCAGCTGCATTAATGAATCGGCCAACGCGCGGGGAG
AGGCGGTTTGCGTATTGGGCGCTCTTCCGCTTCCTCGCTCACTGACTCGCTGCGCTCGGTCGTTCGGCTG
CGGCGAGCGGTATCAGCTCACTCAAAGGCGGTAATACGGTTATCCACAGAATCAGGGGATAACGCAGGAA
AGAACATGTGAGCAAAAGGCCAGCAAAAGGCCAGGAACCGTAAAAAGGCCGCGTTGCTGGCGTTTTTCCA
TAGGCTCCGCCCCCCTGACGAGCATCACAAAAATCGACGCTCAAGTCAGAGGTGGCGAAACCCGACAGGA
CTATAAAGATACCAGGCGTTTCCCCCTGGAAGCTCCCTCGTGCGCTCTCCTGTTCCGACCCTGCCGCTTA
CCGGATACCTGTCCGCCTTTCTCCCTTCGGGAAGCGTGGCGCTTTCTCATAGCTCACGCTGTAGGTATCT
CAGTTCGGTGTAGGTCGTTCGCTCCAAGCTGGGCTGTGTGCACGAACCCCCCGTTCAGCCCGACCGCTGC
GCCTTATCCGGTAACTATCGTCTTGAGTCCAACCCGGTAAGACACGACTTATCGCCACTGGCAGCAGCCA
CTGGTAACAGGATTAGCAGAGCGAGGTATGTAGGCGGTGCTACAGAGTTCTTGAAGTGGTGGCCTAACTA
CGGCTACACTAGAAGAACAGTATTTGGTATCTGCGCTCTGCTGAAGCCAGTTACCTTCGGAAAAAGAGTT
GGTAGCTCTTGATCCGGCAAACAAACCACCGCTGGTAGCGGTGGTTTTTTTGTTTGCAAGCAGCAGATTA
CGCGCAGAAAAAAAGGATCTCAAGAAGATCCTTTGATCTTTTCTACGGGGTCTGACGCTCAGTGGAACGA
AAACTCACGTTAAGGGATTTTGGTCATGAGATTATCAAAAAGGATCTTCACCTAGATCCTTTTAAATTAA
AAATGAAGTTTTAAATCAATCTAAAGTATATATGAGTAAACTTGGTCTGACAGTTACCAATGCTTAATCA
GTGAGGCACCTATCTCAGCGATCTGTCTATTTCGTTCATCCATAGTTGCCTGACTCCCCGTCGTGTAGAT
AACTACGATACGGGAGGGCTTACCATCTGGCCCCAGTGCTGCAATGATACCGCGAGACCCACGCTCACCG
GCTCCAGATTTATCAGCAATAAACCAGCCAGCCGGAAGGGCCGAGCGCAGAAGTGGTCCTGCAACTTTAT
CCGCCTCCATCCAGTCTATTAATTGTTGCCGGGAAGCTAGAGTAAGTAGTTCGCCAGTTAATAGTTTGCG
CAACGTTGTTGCCATTGCTACAGGCATCGTGGTGTCACGCTCGTCGTTTGGTATGGCTTCATTCAGCTCC
GGTTCCCAACGATCAAGGCGAGTTACATGATCCCCCATGTTGTGCAAAAAAGCGGTTAGCTCCTTCGGTC
CTCCGATCGTTGTCAGAAGTAAGTTGGCCGCAGTGTTATCACTCATGGTTATGGCAGCACTGCATAATTC
TCTTACTGTCATGCCATCCGTAAGATGCTTTTCTGTGACTGGTGAGTACTCAACCAAGTCATTCTGAGAA
TAGTGTATGCGGCGACCGAGTTGCTCTTGCCCGGCGTCAATACGGGATAATACCGCGCCACATAGCAGAA
CTTTAAAAGTGCTCATCATTGGAAAACGTTCTTCGGGGCGAAAACTCTCAAGGATCTTACCGCTGTTGAG
ATCCAGTTCGATGTAACCCACTCGTGCACCCAACTGATCTTCAGCATCTTTTACTTTCACCAGCGTTTCT
GGGTGAGCAAAAACAGGAAGGCAAAATGCCGCAAAAAAGGGAATAAGGGCGACACGGAAATGTTGAATAC
TCATACTCTTCCTTTTTCAATATTATTGAAGCATTTATCAGGGTTATTGTCTCATGAGCGGATACATATT
TGAATGTATTTAGAAAAATAAACAAATAGGGGTTCCGCGCACATTTCCCCGAAAAGTGCCACCTGATGCG
GTGTGAAATACCGCACAGATGCGTAAGGAGAAAATACCGCATCAGGAAATTGTAAGCGTTAATATTTTGT
TAAAATTCGCGTTAAATTTTTGTTAAATCAGCTCATTTTTTAACCAATAGGCCGAAATCGGCAAAATCCC
TTATAAATCAAAAGAATAGACCGAGATAGGGT
[37 nt withheld, positions 2763-2799]
AAAGAACGTGGACTCCAACGTCAAAGG
[49 nt withheld, positions 2827-2875]
T
[91 nt withheld, positions 2877-2967]
G
[124 nt withheld, positions 2969-3092]
CCATTCGCCATTCAGGCTGCGCAACTGTTGGGAAGGGCGATCGGTGCGGGCCTCTTCGCTATTACGCCAG
CTGGCGAAAGGGGGATGTGCTGCAAGGCGATTAAGTTGGGTAACGCCAGGGTTTTCCCAGTCACGACGTT
